>Addgene plasmid #36937 | NHA-Delta 5b | addgene partial sequence | sequence record 47310 | T7 5'-TAATACGACTCACTATAGGG-3'
AACCGAGAGTGAGCGTCGCGCTGAGAAACAAGCTCAATGGAAAGCTGCAAACCCACCGCTCGAGGCTGCC
CAAGCTTACACCATGGCCTACCCATATGATGTTCCAGATTACGCTTCACTCGACGCGGATCCCGTCGAAT
TCACGCGTGGTACCTCTAGAGTCGACCCATCAACAAGTTTGTACAAAAAAGCAGGCTCCTCATCCTTGAA
CACCACGCTGCCTTCAACTAGTGCCTGGTCATCCATTCGTGCCTCCAACTACAACGTTCCCCTCAGCAGT
ACAGCACAAAGCACTTCAGCCAGAAATAGTGATTCCAAATTGACATGGTCTCCTGGTTCAGTTACAAACA
CCTCTCTGGCTCATGAGCTGTGGAAGGTCCCTTTGCCACCTAAAAACATCACTGCTCCGTCCCGCCCACC
TCCGGGACTGACTGGTCAGAAGCCACCCTTGTCTACGTGGGATAATTCTCCCCTTCGTATAGGTGGAGGA
TGGGGAAATTCTGACGCCAGATATACCCCAGGTTCCAGCTGGGGTGAGAGCAGCTCAGGGAGAATAACAA
ATTGGCTTGTTCTAAAAAACCTTACACCTCAGATCGATGGCTCAACTCTGCGCACTCTGTGCATGCAGCA
CGGCCCGCTGATCACATTCCACCTGAACCTCCCTCACGGAAATGCTCTGGTCCGCTACAGTTCAAAAGAA
GAGGTAGTGAAGGCACAAAAGTCTCTGCACATGTGTGTACTGGGGAACACTACCATTCTTGCTGAGTTTG
CCAGTGAAGAGGAGATCAGTCGTTTCTTTGCACAAAAGCCAGTCTCTGACCCCTTCTCCCGGGCTGGCAA
G
