>Addgene plasmid #36937 | NHA-Delta 5b | addgene partial sequence | sequence record 49337 | EBV-rev 5'-GTGGTTTGTCCAAACTCATC-3'
CCCTCACTAAAGGGAAGCGGCCGCCCATCAACCACTTTGTACAAGAAAGCTGGGTTCAGTCTCCACAGTT
AGTTCCCGACAGCCCAGCACCATTCCAGTGATTGGGATCGGTCCGGCTGGAGAATGAGTGGGAACAGTCG
AGGGAGCCCAGCCGGCTCTGGCTGGACCCGAGAGACTGCCAGCCGGGAGAAGGGGTCAGAGACTGGCTTT
GTGCAAAGAAACGACTGATCTCCTCTTCACTGGCAAACTCAGCAAGAATGGTAGTGTTCCCCAGTACACA
CATGTGCAGAGACTTTTGTGCCTTCACTACCTCTTCTTTTGAACTGTAGCGGACCAGAGCATTTCCGTGA
GGGAGGTTCAGGTGGAATGTGATCAGCGGGCCGTGCTGCATGCACAGAGTGCGCAGAGTTGAGCCATCGA
TCTGAGGTGTAAGGTTTTTTAGAACAAGCCAATTTGTTATTCTCCCTGAGCTGCTCTCACCCCAGCTGGA
ACCTGGGGTATATCTGGCGTCAGAATTTCCCCATCCTCCACCTATACGAAGGGGAGAATTATCCCACGTA
GACAAGGGTGGCTTCTGACCAGTCAGTCCCGGAGGTGGGCGGGACGGAGCAGTGATGTTTTTAGGTGGCA
AAGGGACCTTCCACAGCTCATGAGCCAGAGAGGTGTTTGTAACTGAACCAGGAGACCATGTCAATTTGGA
ATCACTATTTCTGGCTGAAGTGCTTTGTGCTGTACTGCTGAGGGGAACGTTGTAGTTGGAGGCACGAATG
GATGACCAGGCACTAGTTGAAGGCAGCGTGGTGTTCAAGGATGAGGAGCCTGCTTTTTTGTACAAACTTG
TTGATGGGTCGACTCTAGAGGTACCACGCGTGAATTCGACGGGATCCGCGTCGAG
