[The description below was written by a language model from this plasmid's Addgene catalogue record.]
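Description:
NHA-Delta 5b is a mammalian expression plasmid built on the pCI-neo_NHA backbone (about 5.5 kb, roughly 6.3 kb in total) that encodes a C-terminal fragment of human TNRC6A, better known as GW182. The 876 bp insert covers only amino acids 1660–1912 of the protein and is expressed as a fusion with the backbone-encoded N-terminal NHA tag. In tethering-type vectors, NHA usually denotes a lambda N peptide combined with an HA epitope, but the record does not define the tag. The plasmid is propagated in E. coli under ampicillin selection. The record does not list the promoter, the origin of replication, the copy number or any mammalian selection marker. pCI-neo vectors generally use a CMV immediate-early enhancer/promoter and carry a neomycin resistance cassette, but this is not confirmed for this derivative. A T7 primer site upstream of the insert is implied by the listed sequencing primers.

The construct belongs to a series of GW182 deletion fragments made to map which domains of the protein contribute to translational silencing, according to the associated publication. GW182 is a core component of the miRNA-mediated repression machinery. Expressing isolated segments such as Delta 5b as tagged fusions in mammalian cells lets each region's repressive activity be tested on its own, and an HA epitope in the tag would allow detection. The depositor notes that quality-control sequencing detected a leucine-to-proline substitution, which is not known to affect function. No feature table is provided, so the arrangement of elements beyond these catalogue fields cannot be described.
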