Addgene plasmid #36937: NHA-Delta 5b
Depositing lab: Edward Chan. Depositing organization: University of Florida. Publication: Divergent GW182 functional domains in the regulation of translational silencing. Yao B, Li S, Jung HM, Lian SL, Abadal GX, Han F, Fritzler MJ, Chan EK. Nucleic Acids Res. 2011 Apr;39(7):2534-47. Epub 2010 Dec 2. 10.1093/nar/gkq1099 PubMed 21131274.
Backbone
  Vector backbone: pCl-neo_NHA
  Backbone size w/o insert (bp): 5500
  Total vector size (bp): 6259
  Vector type: Mammalian Expression
Growth in bacteria
  Bacterial resistance: Ampicillin, 100 μg/mL
  Growth temperature: 37°C
  Growth strain: DH5alpha
  Copy number: Unknown
Gene/Insert
  Gene/Insert name: TNRC6A Delta 5b (alt name: Delta 5b)
  Species: H. sapiens (human)
  Insert size (bp): 876
  Mutation: aa 1660-1912 only
  Entrez Gene: TNRC6A (a.k.a. CAGH26, FAME6, GW1, GW182, TNRC6)
  Tag / fusion protein: NHA (N terminal on backbone)
  Cloning method: Unknown
  Sequencing primers: 5′ T7; 3′ EBV-rev
Terms and licenses: Academic/Nonprofit Terms; Industry Terms: Not Available to Industry
Depositor comments: L->P mutation detected in Addgene QC sequence. This mutation is not known to affect function.
How to cite: NHA-Delta 5b was a gift from Edward Chan (Addgene plasmid # 36937 ; http://n2t.net/addgene:36937 ; RRID:Addgene_36937)
